>Addgene plasmid #110762 | proISG15 (2-165) | addgene full sequence | sequence record 212805 | Addgene NGS Result
CAAGGAGATGGCGCCCAACAGTCCCCCGGCCACGGGGCCTGCCACCATACCCACGCCGAAACAAGCGCTC
ATGAGCCCGAAGTGGCGAGCCCGATCTTCCCCATCGGTGATGTCGGCGATATAGGCGCCAGCAACCGCAC
CTGTGGCGCCGGTGATGCCGGCCACGATGCGTCCGGCGTAGAGGATCGAGATCTCGATCCCGCGAAATTA
ATACGACTCACTATAGGGGAATTGTGAGCGGATAACAATTCCCCTCTAGAAATAATTTTGTTTAACTTTA
AGAAGGAGATATACCATGGGCAGCAGCCATCATCATCATCATCACAGCAGCGGTCTGGAAGTTCTGTTTC
AGGGCCCGGGCTGGGACCTGACGGTGAAGATGCTGGCGGGCAACGAATTCCAGGTGTCCCTGAGCAGCTC
CATGTCGGTGTCAGAGCTGAAGGCGCAGATCACCCAGAAGATCGGCGTGCACGCCTTCCAGCAGCGTCTG
GCTGTCCACCCGAGCGGTGTGGCGCTGCAGGACAGGGTCCCCCTTGCCAGCCAGGGCCTGGGCCCCGGCA
GCACGGTCCTGCTGGTGGTGGACAAATGCGACGAA
[210 nt withheld, positions 596-805]
AATCTGCGCCTGCGGGGAGGCGGCACAGAGCCTGGCGGGCGGAGCTAAAGCTTTCTAGACCATTTAAACA
CCACCACCACCACCACTGAGATCCGGCTGCTAACAAAGCCCGAAAGGAAGCTGAGTTGGCTGCTGCCACC
GCTGAGCAATAACTAGCATAACCCCTTGGGGCCTCTAAACGGGTCTTGAGGGGTTTTTTGCTGAAAGGAG
GAACTATATCCGGATTGGCGAATGGG
[124 nt withheld, positions 1042-1165]
C
[91 nt withheld, positions 1167-1257]
A
[49 nt withheld, positions 1259-1307]
CCTTTGACGTTGGAGTCCACGTTCTTT
[37 nt withheld, positions 1335-1371]
ACCCTATCTCGGTCTATTCTTTTGATTTATAAGGGATTTTGCCGATTTCGGCCTATTGGTTAAAAAATGA
GCTGATTTAACAAAAATTTAACGCGAATTTTAACAAAATATTAACGCTTACAATTTAGGTGGCACTTTTC
GGGGAAATGTGCGCGGAACCCCTATTTGTTTATTTTTCTAAATACATTCAAATATGTATCCGCTCATGAA
TTAATTCTTAGAAAAACTCATCGAGCATCAAATGAAACTGCAATTTATTCATATCAGGATTATCAATACC
ATATTTTTGAAAAAGCCGTTTCTGTAATGAAGGAGAAAACTCACCGAGGCAGTTCCATAGGATGGCAAGA
TCCTGGTATCGGTCTGCGATTCCGACTCGTCCAACATCAATACAACCTATTAATTTCCCCTCGTCAAAAA
TAAGGTTATCAAGTGAGAAATCACCATGAGTGACGACTGAATCCGGTGAGAATGGCAAAAGTTTATGCAT
TTCTTTCCAGACTTGTTCAACAGGCCAGCCATTACGCTCGTCATCAAAATCACTCGCATCAACCAAACCG
TTATTCATTCGTGATTGCGCCTGAGCGAGACGAAATACGCGATCGCTGTTAAAAGGACAATTACAAACAG
GAATCGAATGCAACCGGCGCAGGAACACTGCCAGCGCATCAACAATATTTTCACCTGAATCAGGATATTC
TTCTAATACCTGGAATGCTGTTTTCCCGGGGATCGCAGTGGTGAGTAACCATGCATCATCAGGAGTACGG
ATAAAATGCTTGATGGTCGGAAGAGGCATAAATTCCGTCAGCCAGTTTAGTCTGACCATCTCATCTGTAA
CATCATTGGCAACGCTACCTTTGCCATGTTTCAGAAACAACTCTGGCGCATCGGGCTTCCCATACAATCG
ATAGATTGTCGCACCTGATTGCCCGACATTATCGCGAGCCCATTTATACCCATATAAATCAGCATCCATG
TTGGAATTTAATCGCGGCCTAGAGCAAGACGTTTCCCGTTGAATATGGCTCATAACACCCCTTGTATTAC
TGTTTATGTAAGCAGACAGTTTTATTGTTCATGACCAAAATCCCTTAACGTGAGTTTTCGTTCCACTGAG
CGTCAGACCCCGTAGAAAAGATCAAAGGATCTTCTTGAGATCCTTTTTTTCTGCGCGTAATCTGCTGCTT
GCAAACAAAAAAACCACCGCTACCAGCGGTGGTTTGTTTGCCGGATCAAGAGCTACCAACTCTTTTTCCG
AAGGTAACTGGCTTCAGCAGAGCGCAGATACCAAATACTGTCCTTCTAGTGTAGCCGTAGTTAGGCCACC
ACTTCAAGAACTCTGTAGCACCGCCTACATACCTCGCTCTGCTAATCCTGTTACCAGTGGCTGCTGCCAG
TGGCGATAAGTCGTGTCTTACCGGGTTGGACTCAAGACGATAGTTACCGGATAAGGCGCAGCGGTCGGGC
TGAACGGGGGGTTCGTGCACACAGCCCAGCTTGGAGCGAACGACCTACACCGAACTGAGATACCTACAGC
GTGAGCTATGAGAAAGCGCCACGCTTCCCGAAGGGAGAAAGGCGGACAGGTATCCGGTAAGCGGCAGGGT
CGGAACAGGAGAGCGCACGAGGGAGCTTCCAGGGGGAAACGCCTGGTATCTTTATAGTCCTGTCGGGTTT
CGCCACCTCTGACTTGAGCGTCGATTTTTGTGATGCTCGTCAGGGGGGCGGAGCCTATGGAAAAACGCCA
GCAACGCGGCCTTTTTACGGTTCCTGGCCTTTTGCTGGCCTTTTGCTCACATGTTCTTTCCTGCGTTATC
CCCTGATTCTGTGGATAACCGTATTACCGCCTTTGAGTGAGCTGATACCGCTCGCCGCAGCCGAACGACC
GAGCGCAGCGAGTCAGTGAGCGAGGAAGCGGAAGAGCGCCTGATGCGGTATTTTCTCCTTACGCATCTGT
GCGGTATTTCACACCGCAATGGTGCACTCTCAGTACAATCTGCTCTGATGCCGCATAGTTAAGCCAGTAT
ACACTCCGCTATCGCTACGTGACTGGGTCATGGCTGCGCCCCGACACCCGCCAACACCCGCTGACGCGCC
CTGACGGGCTTGTCTGCTCCCGGCATCCGCTTACAGACAAGCTGTGACCGTCTCCGGGAGCTGCATGTGT
CAGAGGTTTTCACCGTCATCACCGAAACGCGCGAGGCAGCTGCGGTAAAGCTCATCAGCGTGGTCGTGAA
GCGATTCACAGATGTCTGCCTGTTCATCCGCGTCCAGCTCGTTGAGTTTCTCCAGAAGCGTTAATGTCTG
GCTTCTGATAAAGCGGGCCATGTTAAGGGCGGTTTTTTCCTGTTTGGTCACTGATGCCTCCGTGTAAGGG
GGATTTCTGTTCATGGGGGTAATGATACCGATGAAACGAGAGAGGATGCTCACGATACGGGTTACTGATG
ATGAACATGCCCGGTTACTGGAACGTTGTGAGGGTAAACAACTGGCGGTATGGATGCGGCGGGACCAGAG
AAAAATCACTCAGGGTCAATGCCAGCGCTTCGTTAATACAGATGTAGGTGTTCCACAGGGTAGCCAGCAG
CATCCTGCGATGCAGATCCGGAACATAATGGTGCAGGGCGCTGACTTCCGCGTTTCCAGACTTTACGAAA
CACGGAAACCGAAGACCATTCATGTTGTTGCTCAGGTCGCAGACGTTTTGCAGCAGCAGTCGCTTCACGT
TCGCTCGCGTATCGGTGATTCATTCTGCTAACCAGTAAGGCAACCCCGCCAGCCTAGCCGGGTCCTCAAC
GACAGGAGCACGATCATGCGCACCCGTGGGGCCGCCATGCCGGCGATAATGGCCTGCTTCTCGCCGAAAC
GTTTGGTGGCGGGACCAGTGACGAAGGCTTGAGCGAGGGCGTGCAAGATTCCGAATACCGCAAGCGACAG
GCCGATCATCGTCGCGCTCCAGCGAAAGCGGTCCTCGCCGAAAATGACCCAGAGCGCTGCCGGCACCTGT
CCTACGAGTTGCATGATAAAGAAGACAGTCATAAGTGCGGCGACGATAGTCATGCCCCGCGCCCACCGGA
AGGAGCTGACTGGGTTGAAGGCTCTCAAGGGCATCGGTCGAGATCCCGGTGCCTAATGAGTGAGCTAACT
TACATTAATTGCGTTGCGCTCACTGCCCGCTTTCCAGTCGGGAAACCTGTCGTGCCAGCTGCATTAATGA
ATCGGCCAACGCGCGGGGAGAGGCGGTTTGCGTATTGGGCGCCAGGGTGGTTTTTCTTTTCACCAGTGAG
ACGGGCAACAGCTGATTGCCCTTCACCGCCTGGCCCTGAGAGAGTTGCAGCAAGCGGTCCACGCTGGTTT
GCCCCAGCAGGCGAAAATCCTGTTTGATGGTGGTTAACGGCGGGATATAACATGAGCTGTCTTCGGTATC
GTCGTATCCCACTACCGAGATATCCGCACCAACGCGCAGCCCGGACTCGGTAATGGCGCGCATTGCGCCC
AGCGCCATCTGATCGTTGGCAACCAGCATCGCAGTGGGAACGATGCCCTCATTCAGCATTTGCATGGTTT
GTTGAAAACCGGACATGGCACTCCAGTCGCCTTCCCGTTCCGCTATCGGCTGAATTTGATTGCGAGTGAG
ATATTTATGCCAGCCAGCCAGACGCAGACGCGCCGAGACAGAACTTAATGGGCCCGCTAACAGCGCGATT
TGCTGGTGACCCAATGCGACCAGATGCTCCACGCCCAGTCGCGTACCGTCTTCATGGGAGAAAATAATAC
TGTTGATGGGTGTCTGGTCAGAGACATCAAGAAATAACGCCGGAACATTAGTGCAGGCAGCTTCCACAGC
AATGGCATCCTGGTCATCCAGCGGATAGTTAATGATCAGCCCACTGACGCGTTGCGCGAGAAGATTGTGC
ACCGCCGCTTTACAGGCTTCGACGCCGCTTCGTTCTACCATCGACACCACCACGCTGGCACCCAGTTGAT
CGGCGCGAGATTTAATCGCCGCGACAATTTGCGACGGCGCGTGCAGGGCCAGACTGGAGGTGGCAACGCC
AATCAGCAACGACTGTTTGCCCGCCAGTTGTTGTGCCACGCGGTTGGGAATGTAATTCAGCTCCGCCATC
GCCGCTTCCACTTTTTCCCGCGTTTTCGCAGAAACGTGGCTGGCCTGGTTCACCACGCGGGAAACGGTCT
GATAAGAGACACCGGCATACTCTGCGACATCGTATAACGTTACTGGTTTCACATTCACCACCCTGAATTG
ACTCTCTTCCGGGCGCTATCATGCCATACCGCGAAAGGTTTTGCGCCATTCGATGGTGTCCGGGATCTCG
ACGCTCTCCCTTATGCGACTCCTGCATTAGGAAGCAGCCCAGTAGTAGGTTGAGGCCGTTGAGCACCGCC
GCCGCAAGGAATGGTGCATG
Features (pLannotate 1.2.2; 20 found; start..end, strand, type, name):
    209..227     +  promoter       T7 promoter: promoter for bacteriophage T7 RNA polymerase
    228..252     +  protein_bind   lac operator: The lac repressor binds to the lac operator to inhibit transcription in E. coli. This inhibition can be relieved by adding lactose or isopropyl-β-D-thiogalactopyranoside (IPTG). lac repressor encoded by lacI
    267..289     +  RBS            RBS: efficient ribosome binding site from bacteriophage T7 gene 10 (Olins and Rangwala, 1989)
    308..324     +  CDS            capTEV™ (fragment): composite tag for in vivo biotinylation, TEV protease cleavage, and 6xHis tagging
    359..850     +  CDS            ISG15 (sequence partly withheld): ISG15_HUMAN - Also known as G1P2, UCRP. Experimental evidence at protein level: Swiss-Prot protein existence level 1. Ubiquitin-like protein which plays a key role in the innate immune response to viral infection either via its conjugation to a target protein (ISGylation) or via its action as a free or unconjugated protein. ISGylation involves a cascade of enzymatic reactions involving E1, E2, and E3 enzymes which catalyze the conjugation of ISG15 to a lysine residue in the target protein. Its target proteins include IFIT1, MX1/MxA, PPM1B, UBE2L6, UBA7, CHMP5, CHMP2A, CHMP4B and CHMP6. Can als
    874..891     +  CDS            9xHis (fragment): 9xHis affinity tag
    901..950     +  CDS            SET1 (fragment): solubility-enhancement tag derived from T7 phage gene 10B
    958..1005    +  terminator     T7 terminator: transcription terminator for bacteriophage T7 RNA polymerase
   1042..1470    +  rep_origin     f1 ori (sequence partly withheld): f1 bacteriophage origin of replication; arrow indicates direction of (+) strand synthesis
   1523..1580    +  promoter       AmpR promoter (fragment): bla
   1589..2404    -  CDS            KanR: aminoglycoside phosphotransferase; aph(3')-Ia; confers resistance to kanamycin in bacteria or G418 (Geneticin®) in eukaryotes
   2526..3114    +  rep_origin     ori: high-copy-number ColE1/pMB1/pBR322/pUC origin of replication
   3300..3439    -  misc_feature   bom: basis of mobility region from pBR322
   3541..3732    -  CDS            rop: Rop protein, which maintains plasmids at low copy number; rop
   3749..4129    +  CDS            YPB1_ECOLX: Protein predicted: Swiss-Prot protein existence level 4. From Escherichia coli.
   4201..4492    -  CDS            TcR (fragment): tetracycline efflux protein; tet; confers resistance to tetracycline
   4507..4528    -  protein_bind   CAP binding site: CAP binding activates transcription in the presence of cAMP. E. coli catabolite activator protein
   4541..5623    -  CDS            lacI: lac repressor; lacI; The lac repressor binds to the lac operator to inhibit transcription in E. coli. This inhibition can be relieved by adding lactose or isopropyl-β-D-thiogalactopyranoside (IPTG).
   5624..5701    -  promoter       lacI promoter: lacI
   5709..187     -  CDS            TcR (fragment) (across the origin): tetracycline efflux protein; tet; confers resistance to tetracycline
