[The description below was written by a language model from this plasmid's Addgene catalogue record and pLannotate feature annotations shown in this document.]
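Description:
proISG15 (2-165) is a bacterial expression plasmid built on the pET28a backbone for producing the precursor form of human ISG15, the interferon-stimulated ubiquitin-like modifier, in E. coli. The roughly 5.8 kb plasmid is selected with kanamycin through an aph(3')-Ia (KanR) gene and replicates from a pBR322-type ColE1 origin. This origin is accompanied by the bom site and the rop gene, consistent with the low copy number listed in the record. An f1 origin is also present, along with short tetracycline-resistance fragments and other pBR322 remnants that are backbone carry-over with no function.

The synthetic ISG15 coding sequence covers residues 2-165, so it retains the C-terminal extension that is normally removed to give mature ISG15. It sits downstream of a T7 promoter, a lac operator and the T7 gene 10 ribosome binding site, and is followed by the T7 terminator. The plasmid carries lacI, so transcription is repressed until it is induced with IPTG in a host that supplies T7 RNA polymerase. The catalogue describes an N-terminal His6 tag followed by a 3C protease cleavage site, which allows metal-affinity purification and later removal of the tag. The automated annotation labels the short His-encoding stretch upstream of the insert as a fragment of another composite tag. The His and T7-derived fragments annotated downstream of the insert are probably residual pET28a sequence, although the record does not confirm whether they are translated.

The stated purpose is simply bacterial expression of proISG15. The associated publication concerns cleavage and inactivation of ISG15 by a viral leader protease, which suggests the recombinant protein serves as a substrate or reagent in biochemical and structural work of that kind.
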