Addgene plasmid #110762: proISG15 (2-165)
Purpose: Bacterial expression of proISG15
Depositing lab: David Komander. Depositing organization: MRC Laboratory of Molecular Biology. Publication: Irreversible inactivation of ISG15 by a viral leader protease enables alternative infection detection strategies. Swatek KN, Aumayr M, Pruneda JN, Visser LJ, Berryman S, Kueck AF, Geurink PP, Ovaa H, van Kuppeveld FJM, Tuthill TJ, Skern T, Komander D. Proc Natl Acad Sci U S A. 2018 Mar 6;115(10):2371-2376. doi: 10.1073/pnas.1710617115. Epub 2018 Feb 20. PubMed 29463763.
Backbone
  Vector backbone: pET28a
  Backbone manufacturer: Merck
  Vector type: Bacterial Expression
Growth in bacteria
  Bacterial resistance: Kanamycin, 50 μg/mL
  Growth temperature: 37°C
  Growth strain: DH5alpha
  Copy number: Low Copy
Gene/Insert
  Gene/Insert name: ISG15
  Species: H. sapiens (human)
  Entrez Gene: ISG15 (a.k.a. G1P2, IFI15, IMD38, IP17, UCRP, hUCRP)
  Promoter: T7
  Tag / fusion protein: N-His6-3C (N terminal on insert)
  Cloning method: Restriction Enzyme; 5′ cloning site Unknown (unknown if destroyed); 3′ cloning site Unknown (unknown if destroyed)
  Sequencing primers: 5′ TAATACGACTCACTATAGGG; 3′ GGGTTATGCTAGTTATTGC
Resource information
  A portion of this plasmid was derived from a plasmid made by: ISG15 gene obtained through gene synthesis
Terms and licenses: Academic/Nonprofit Terms; Industry Terms: Not Available to Industry
How to cite: proISG15 (2-165) was a gift from David Komander (Addgene plasmid # 110762 ; http://n2t.net/addgene:110762 ; RRID:Addgene_110762)
