>Addgene plasmid #110762 | proISG15 (2-165) | depositor partial sequence | sequence record 208264 | T7
ATTTTGTTTAACTTTAAGAAGGAGATATACCATGGGCAGCAGCCATCATCATCATCATCACAGCAGCGGT
CTGGAAGTTCTGTTTCAGGGCCCGGGCTGGGACCTGACGGTGAAGATGCTGGCGGGCAACGAATTCCAGG
TGTCCCTGAGCAGCTCCATGTCGGTGTCAGAGCTGAAGGCGCAGATCACCCAGAAGATCGGCGTGCACGC
CTTCCAGCAGCGTCTGGCTGTCCACCCGAGCGGTGTGGCGCTGCAGGACAGGGTCCCCCTTGCCAGCCAG
GGCCTGGGCCCCGGCAGCACGGTCCTGCTGGTGGTGGACAAATGCGACGAA
[210 nt withheld, positions 332-541]
AATCTGCGCCTGCGGGGAGGCGGCACAGAGCCTGGCGGGCGGAGCTAAAGCTTTCTAGACCATTTAAACA
CCACCACCACCACCACTGAGATCCGGCTGCTAACAAAGCCCGAAAGGAAGCTGAGTTGGCTGCTGCCACC
GCTGAGCAATAACTAGCATAACCCCTTGGGGCCTCTAAACGGGTCTTGAGGGGTTTTTTGCTGAAAGGAG
GAACTATATCCGGATTGGCGAATGGG
[124 nt withheld, positions 778-901]
C
[83 nt withheld, positions 903-985]
CTTGATTA
[49 nt withheld, positions 994-1042]
CCTTTGACGTTGGAGTCCACGTTCTTTAATAGTGGACTCTTGTTCCAACTGGAAAACACTCACCCTATCT
CGGTCTATCTTTTGATTTAAAGGGATTTTGCCGATTTCGGCCTATGGTTAAAAATGAGCTG
